Addgene plasmid #204979: pMB1-A-TelR
Purpose: Level 1 MoClo plasmid for A. baumannii with additional Tellurite resistance cassette for multi-drug resistance strains
Depositing lab: Veronica Godoy-Carter. Depositing organization: Northeastern University. Publication: AspFlex: Molecular Tools to Study Gene Expression and Regulation in Acinetobacter baumannii. Brychcy M, Kokodynski A, Lloyd D, Godoy VG. ACS Synth Biol. 2023 Aug 16. doi: 10.1021/acssynbio.3c00167. PubMed 37587063.
Backbone
  Vector backbone: pTU1-A-RFP / pSB1A2
  Backbone manufacturer: Paul Freemont Lab / iGem (Addgene plasmid # 72939)
  Vector type: Bacterial Expression, Synthetic Biology
  Selectable markers: mRFP1
Growth in bacteria
  Bacterial resistance: Ampicillin, 100 μg/mL
  Growth temperature: 37°C
  Growth strain: DH5alpha
  Growth instructions: Use Tellurite for selection in A. baumannii
  Copy number: High Copy
Gene/Insert
  Gene/Insert name: mRFP1
  Species: Synthetic
  Mutation: Added replications elements for Acinetobacter species into the PstI site and Tellurite resistance cassette into XbaI site
  Cloning method: Restriction Enzyme; 5′ cloning site Unknown (unknown if destroyed); 3′ cloning site Unknown (unknown if destroyed)
Resource information
  A portion of this plasmid was derived from a plasmid made by: Original base plasmid was received from Addgene, Tellurite resistance cassette from pMO130-TelR (50799)
Terms and licenses: Academic/Nonprofit Terms; Industry Terms: Not Available to Industry
Depositor comments: This plasmid is related to, but is not included with, the AspFlex Kit (Addgene #1000000217: https://www.addgene.org/kits/godoy-carter-aspflex/)
How to cite: pMB1-A-TelR was a gift from Veronica Godoy-Carter (Addgene plasmid # 204979 ; http://n2t.net/addgene:204979 ; RRID:Addgene_204979)
