[The description below was written by a language model from this plasmid's Addgene catalogue record and pLannotate feature annotations shown in this document.]
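Description:
pMB1-A-TelR is a Level 1 MoClo (Golden Gate–style modular cloning) acceptor plasmid adapted for Acinetobacter baumannii, built on the pTU1-A-RFP / pSB1A2 backbone and classed as a bacterial expression and synthetic biology vector. The sequenced record is about 10.3 kb. In E. coli it replicates from a high-copy ColE1/pUC-type origin and is selected with ampicillin through the bla gene and its native promoter. According to the record, replication elements for Acinetobacter species were inserted at the PstI site. The feature table does not annotate these, but a roughly 4 kb unannotated stretch lies between the T7Te terminator and the E. coli origin, which may be where they sit.

The second modification is a tellurite resistance cassette, taken from pMO130-TelR and placed in the XbaI site. It appears in the annotation as the kla operon genes klaA (kilA), klaB (telA) and klaC (telB) on the reverse strand, preceded by a T7 gene 10 ribosome binding site. The promoter driving it is not annotated. This non-antibiotic marker allows selection in multidrug-resistant A. baumannii strains where ampicillin and similar drugs are of no use.

The cloning position holds an mRFP1 cassette expressed from the lac promoter with its CAP site and operator, followed by rrnB T1 and T7Te terminators. In this vector family such a cassette typically acts as a visual dropout marker, so colonies that have replaced it with assembled parts lose their red colour. The short FRT, lacI and 2μ ori hits are only fragments, probably scars or incidental matches. The plasmid is related to, but not part of, the AspFlex toolkit for studying gene expression and regulation in A. baumannii.
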