Features (pLannotate 1.2.2; 19 found; start..end, strand, type, name):
    885..2018    -  CDS            klaB: KLAB_ECOLX - Also known as telA. Protein inferred from homology: Swiss-Prot protein existence level 3. Belongs to the kla operon, which is associated with cryptic tellurite resistance, and IncW plasmid fertility inhibition. From Escherichia coli.
   2039..2797    -  CDS            klaA: KLAA_ECOLX - Also known as kilA. Protein predicted: Swiss-Prot protein existence level 4. Belongs to the kla operon, which is associated with cryptic tellurite resistance, and IncW plasmid fertility inhibition. From Escherichia coli.
   2815..2837    -  RBS            RBS: efficient ribosome binding site from bacteriophage T7 gene 10 (Olins and Rangwala, 1989)
   2929..2962    +  protein_bind   FRT (fragment): FLP-mediated recombination occurs in the 8-bp core sequence TCTAGAAA (Turan and Bode, 2011). FLP recombinase from the Saccharomyces cerevisiae 2μ plasmid
   2983..3072    +  CDS            lacI (fragment): lac repressor; lacI; The lac repressor binds to the lac operator to inhibit transcription in E. coli. This inhibition can be relieved by adding lactose or isopropyl-β-D-thiogalactopyranoside (IPTG).
   3085..3106    +  protein_bind   CAP binding site: CAP binding activates transcription in the presence of cAMP. E. coli catabolite activator protein
   3121..3151    +  promoter       lac promoter: promoter for the E. coli lac operon
   3159..3175    +  protein_bind   lac operator: The lac repressor binds to the lac operator to inhibit transcription in E. coli. This inhibition can be relieved by adding lactose or isopropyl-β-D-thiogalactopyranoside (IPTG). lac repressor encoded by lacI
   3211..3885    +  CDS            mRFP1: mRFP1 is a basic (constitutively fluorescent) red fluorescent protein published in 2002, derived from Discosoma sp.. It is reported to be a somewhat slowly-maturing monomer with low acid sensitivity.
   3933..4004    +  terminator     rrnB T1 terminator: transcription terminator T1 from the E. coli rrnB gene
   4020..4047    +  terminator     T7Te terminator: phage T7 early transcription terminator
   8184..8772    -  rep_origin     ori: high-copy-number ColE1/pMB1/pBR322/pUC origin of replication
   8943..9803    -  CDS            AmpR: β-lactamase; bla; confers resistance to ampicillin, carbenicillin, and related antibiotics
   9804..9908    -  promoter       AmpR promoter: bla
   9998..10041   -  terminator     bacterial terminator: putative bacterial transcription terminator
  10044..10063   +  misc_feature   BioBrick prefix: BioBrick prefix for parts that start with "ATG"
  10060..10093   +  rep_origin     2μ ori (fragment): yeast 2μ plasmid origin of replication
  10143..10174   +  terminator     tonB terminator: bidirectional E. coli tonB-P14 transcription terminator
  10195..885     -  CDS            klaC (across the origin): KLAC_ECOLX - Also known as telB. Protein predicted: Swiss-Prot protein existence level 4. Belongs to the kla operon, which is associated with cryptic tellurite resistance, and IncW plasmid fertility inhibition. From Escherichia coli.
>Addgene plasmid #204979 | pMB1-A-TelR | addgene full sequence | sequence record 404862 | Addgene NGS Result
TGCCAGCCCAACAAAGCCGGTTGCCGCCGCCGCCAGGATCGCGCCGATGATGCCGGCCACACCGGCCATC
GCCCACCAGGTCGCCGCCTTCCGGTTCCATTCCTGCTGGTACTGCTTCGCAATGCTGGACCTCGGCTCAC
CATAGGCTGACCGCTCGATGGCGTATGCCGCTTCTCCCCTTGGCGTAAAACCCAGCGCCGCAGGCGGCAT
TGCCATGCTGCCCGCCGCTTTCCCGACCACGACGCGCGCACCAGGCTTGCGGTCCAGACCTTCGGCCACG
GCGAGCTGCGCAAGGACATAATCAGCCGCCGACTTGGCTCCACGCGCCTCGATCAGCTCTTGCACTCGCG
CGAAATCCTTGGCCTCCACGGCCGCCATGAATCGCGCACGCGGCGAAGGCTCCGCAGGGCCGGCGTCGTG
ATCGCCGCCGAGAATGCCCTTCACCAAGTTCGACGACACGAAAATCATGCTGACGGCTATCACCATCATG
CAGACGGATCGCACGAACCCGCAGAACTCACCCCCGAACACGAGCACGGCACCCGCGACCACTATGCCAA
GAATGCCCAAGGTAAAAATTGCCGGCCCCGCCATGAAGTCCGTGAATGCCCCGACGGCCGAAGTGAAGGG
CAGGCCGCCACCCAGGCCGCCGCCCTCACTGCCCGGCACCTGGTCGCTGAATGTCGATGCCAGCACCTGC
GGCACGTCAATGCTTCCGGGCGTCGCGCTCGGGCTGATCGCCCATCCCGTTACTGCCCCGATCCCGGCAA
TGGCAAGGACTGCCAGCGCCGCGATGAGGAAGCGGGTGCCCCGCTTCTTCATCTTCGCGCCTCGGGCCTC
CAGGCCGCCTACCTGGGCGAAAACATCGGTGTTTGTGGCATTCATACGGACTCCTGTTGGGCCAGCTCGC
GCACGGGCTGGCGGGTCAGCTTGGCTTGAAGATCGCCACGCATTGCGGCGATCTGCTTCTCGGCATCCTT
GCGCTTCTGCACGCCTTCCTGCTGGATGCGAATAACGTCCTCGACGGTCTTGATGAGCGTCGTCTGAACC
TGCTTGAGCGTGTCCACGTCGATCACCAGGCGTTGGTTCTCCTTCGCCGTTTCGACGGACGTGCGATGCA
GCAGGGCCGCATTGCGCTTCATCAGGTCGTTGGTGGTGTCGTCGATGGCCGTGGCCAGTTCGACGGCGTT
CTTCTGCTCGTTGAGGCTCAAGGCCAGCATGAATTGCCGCTTCCACGCCGGCACGGTGATTTCGCGGATG
GTGTGGAATTTATCGACCAGCATCTGGTTGTTGGCCTGGATCATGCGGATGGTCGGCAGGCTCTGCATGG
CCGAATGTTGCAAGGCGATCAGGTCGCCGATGCGCTTGTCCAGGTTGGCAACCATCGCATCGAGGTCGGC
CAGCTCCTGCACGCGGCCAGGGTCGTTCCCGACATTGCCGCGCAGACCCTCGGCCTGCTCGCGCAGCTCG
GCAAGGCGGACCTTGCCGGCCGCGATGTGGACGCCAAGAAGGCGGTGTTCCTCGCGCACGGCTGCGAACA
TTTCGTCGAGCGAGGCATTGCGCTGCGCGATGCCTTGCTGGGTGGTCTGCACTTCGCTGACCAGGTGTTC
GATCTGCTCGCGGGTCGTGTCGAAGCGCGCCATGAAGCCCGTCGAACGGACGCGGGAGCGGTCGATCAGC
GGGCCAATCAGGGGCAGGCGGGAACGGTTGTCGGACAAAGGGCCGACGTTCAGGGAACGGGCCTTGGCGA
CAACCTGGGTCAGTTTCTCGCCTGCTTCGTCCAGGTCGCTGTTGCGCACCTGGTCCAGCAGGCTATCGGC
GTAGCGGGACGTGTGCTCGGCCACGTCGCGGCCGAACTCGGCAACGGTCTGCGGACTGCCGACCTCGATC
CGCTGCGCGACCGCATGGACTTCCGGCACGTCGCTTTCCTGCAAGCCCAGCTCGCGCAGGGTTGCCGGGG
TCATGTCAAAGGCGACGATAGGGGCCTTGGCGTCGTGCGTCGTTTTCAGTGCGTTCATAGGGTTCTCCCG
CCGTGTTATTGGTTGATGCCTTCCAGGCTCTGCGAAAGGCTCCGCATGAGCGCCTGGTGAGCTTTGGCCG
CCTCGGCGACCATTGCCGGATTCATGTTCTTGGTGGTGATGAGCGCGAGGGTGTGCTGACGCCAGACGGG
CACCAGGACGGATGCCGTTTCAGAGAAGCGGTCCAGCATGTCCACGGCCTGCGCCCGCGTGAGCTTCATC
TGAGTGACGCTCATTTCATGGGACGCCATGAGGGTTGCCAGGTTGGCGAGCTTGCGCGCGAAGCGTTCGC
GCGGCTTGTCGAACTCGATCACGCCGGCCTTGGCCGCGCCGGCCTCGGGGTTCTCGTCCAGGAACTCGCG
CCCGGCTTGAATGTAGGCTCTGAGCCGGTCTACCTCGGCCTCATGCGTATTGAGCATGTCATCCAAGGCG
CGCAACGTGTCCCGCACGCGCTGCGCTACGCCCTCGGCTTCGTCCAGCAACTGGTCGAGCGTCTTGCGGG
CGACCTGATACCTCACCTGGCGTTCAACCTCACGGCCAAGCATCTTCTCGAACCAGGTAGGCTTTTCCGC
GATCTTGCGGGGGTCCGCGTCGACCAGCTTCGCCACGATCTGGCTGATTTTGTCGGCCAGCGCGGCAACT
GCGCCGTGCTCCATCAGATTCGACAGCTCGTTGAGGGAATCCGCCCCGTCGATGCCGGCCCCGTACTCGC
CAATCGTCGCCGGCGACGCGAAGAGGGCGGGCAAAACCTCCCCCTTCAATCGCGCCATGTTCACGCTTGT
TCTTCCATGGTATATCTCCTTCTTAAAGTTAAACAAAATTATTCGGAACCCAGCATGATATTCCGGAAAT
ACCAACTAAGTCAACGGCTGATATCCATTGCTGTTGACAAAGGGAATCAGGGGATCTTGAAGTTCCTATT
CCGAAGTTCCTATTCTCTAGAACGTCTCAATCTCTATAGAGACCCAATACGCAAACCGCCTCTCCCCGCG
CGTTGGCCGATTCATTAATGCAGCTGGCACGACAGGTTTCCCGACTGGAAAGCGGGCAGTGAGCGCAACG
CAATTAATGTGAGTTAGCTCACTCATTAGGCACCCCAGGCTTTACACTTTATGCTTCCGGCTCGTATGTT
GTGTGGAATTGTGAGCGGATAACAATTTCACACATACTAGAGAAAGAGGAGAAATACTAGATGGCTTCCT
CCGAAGACGTTATCAAAGAGTTCATGCGTTTCAAAGTTCGTATGGAAGGTTCCGTTAACGGTCACGAGTT
CGAAATCGAAGGTGAAGGTGAAGGTCGTCCGTACGAAGGTACCCAGACCGCTAAACTGAAAGTTACCAAA
GGTGGTCCGCTGCCGTTCGCTTGGGACATCCTGTCCCCGCAGTTCCAGTACGGTTCCAAAGCTTACGTTA
AACACCCGGCTGACATCCCGGACTACCTGAAACTGTCCTTCCCGGAAGGTTTCAAATGGGAACGTGTTAT
GAACTTCGAAGACGGTGGTGTTGTTACCGTTACCCAGGACTCCTCCCTGCAAGACGGTGAGTTCATCTAC
AAAGTTAAACTGCGTGGTACCAACTTCCCGTCCGACGGTCCGGTTATGCAGAAAAAAACCATGGGTTGGG
AAGCTTCCACCGAACGTATGTACCCGGAAGACGGTGCTCTGAAAGGTGAAATCAAAATGCGTCTGAAACT
GAAAGACGGTGGTCACTACGACGCTGAAGTTAAAACCACCTACATGGCTAAAAAACCGGTTCAGCTGCCG
GGTGCTTACAAAACCGACATCAAACTGGACATCACCTCCCACAACGAAGACTACACCATCGTTGAACAGT
ACGAACGTGCTGAAGGTCGTCACTCCACCGGTGCTTAATAACGCTGATAGTGCTAGTGTAGATCGCTACT
AGAGCCAGGCATCAAATAAAACGAAAGGCTCAGTCGAAAGACTGGGCCTTTCGTTTTATCTGTTGTTTGT
CGGTGAACGCTCTCTACTAGAGTCACACTGGCTCACCTTCGGGTGGGCCTTTCTGCGTTTATAGGTCTCA
TGTTTGCCAGAGACGCTGCAGTTAACAAGTTGCCTGACGCTGTGTCTTATCCAGTTCATGCGGCAATGCT
ATCTCTACTTCCTTTGCTAATCTTGCCTCCTGTTTGATGTCACCGTTCTTTTTTAGTTCGGATTGCTCTA
CCCGATTCCATAGGGTTTGACGATCTAACATGTCAGGACTTGCCCCAGTTGGGGCAAAAATTTGGGTGTA
TTCAATGCCTGTTTTTTTGGTGTAGTCCTGCTCTTTTCCGTACGTATCACAGTACAATTTTTCGCCTGCT
CGGTATGCTGCACATGCCACGATTGAGCGACCATCTGACCTCGAAATGTTCTGCATTTCACAATGGTAAA
TTGCCATTTTCATCACCTGTTTATTAACAGCCGCCCCAAGTTTTGGGCGGTTGGGGTGTCGGGGTTTCCC
TGACCGTACTTGCAAAATTTGGCGTAGCAAAAATTTTGCGTAAGTGCGCCCTTCGGGAACTCTGCGAGGC
TAAAAGCAAAAGCAAGAGCAATAAGGCTTTGACTTTGTTTTTTGATTTTGCTCGCTGCGCTCGGATCTTG
ATGTAAGTCGAGTTTTTGAAGTAGAACACTTTTCACATTGATGATGGTTCATACTTCGGAAAATAGGTTG
AGACACAGGCATTAAAAATGGTCAAAAAAACAGCTATGGAATTGGGTCAAATGCTCGATGAAGAAAAGGA
AAAATTGGAACGTCAGGAAAAGGCAAGAAAGGATCTAGCTGACGCTGTGGTGAAAGGTCGAGAGCAAAAA
CAGGCAAGGTCAGACGATGCAAAACGCAAGATCCTGATCGGGGCTTACTTACTGAAGAAACATGATAATG
ACATCAAGAAACTTGTGGAACAAAACCCCGATTTTATTGGGTACATTAGAGAAAATGATAAGCACTTATT
TTCATAGGCATTAGTAGTTATAAAAAACCCTCATAAATCGAGGGTTTCTTTTTTATCTGCATTACTTTTT
GAATCAATGTACTTTTTTAGCTTGCTATTTTTCACTGCATACAGCCGCTTATACTCTTTCTCAATCAATG
CGGTCAAAATGGCTTTTTGGCTCTCCCCTGCTGCGCCCACCATGTCCGCAAGCATATCCGACACACCCTT
ATCTATAAACACCTCCAAACGTTGACTATCAAGGCTTTTGCGTTTTTCACGATATGCTTTTTGTCGTTCG
GCATTGGTTTTTGGCGGCTCTTTTAGCATGTCCTGTGTTTTCTGATCGTTCGGGTCTTTCATGTCTTTAA
CTCCCATATAGTATATCATAGTTACAGGATAACATTGTTTTTAGTTACAGGATAACTTTTTATAAAATTT
ATTTGTAAAAATTTATGCTATCCTGCAACTATTTTTAAATTACAGGATAACTATTTAACGTTACCCTGTA
ACTATAGTTATCCTGTAACGCTAAATTAATTACCCTGTAACATATATTTTGTTATCCTGTAACAACTAAA
TATTGAAATAATACTACCAAAGTTACCCTGTAACGAAAATAACTAGGTTAAAAAATGATCGGATTTTAAC
ATTTTGCGTTGTTCCAAAAGTTATCAACAGCCTAGAACGTCATAGGAAGCGATTACAGACACTTTATAGC
TATCAGCATGGGAACATAAGGGCAGGATGAAATATGGGTCTTAAAACGCAAATGGTGAGGTTTTAGAGGT
ATTTTTTGAAGATGATTAAGGCGGTTTGTTTTTAAAATTTTTGGCGGCTCTCAGGCTGCTTACATTTTAA
CCAGTTCAGTGAAAAGTTCTTTTTCAGCAAATTTCTGTTTAGCACCATAGCTAAAACTTGCGTGGAACAT
ATTAAGAATTGACCGAAATGACACAATCTCAATTATATTTTTTTTGAAAAGTTTTCTTTATCAAATATTT
TAAATCATTGATTTATATATAAGTATACATTCATTTTAATAATTAATCTTTATTTAACAATGATTTATCT
ATATTCAATTGTTTAATTATTCTTACTAATATTATCTCTATATCAATATTTTTTATTTAAAAACATATGT
TTAGTAGTGCTTTTGATTAAAGTACCAGAGGGAGGGAGCAGAGCTGAATGGGAAATACTCACCCTAGAGC
GATTCTTAAAAATCACCCTAAAGTATTCCCATTCGATGTACCGTCGGTCGGTCGCTTTCGCATCAGGGAT
GACATCACTGTATCAAGCTGCCACTGTTATGATTACGATTGATAGCACCGCCTGAACACGCTCATAACCG
CCAATTAAATGACTACTCATTGCGTCCGCTACTCTGTTCAGTTCCCCTAGTAATAGCGTTTTTCCGATGT
GTGCTAGCGTCACTGTACCTCATCACCCACACATGGACAGATTGAGTTACAGACATTGGCTAAATTTTTG
GGGTCTATGCTTGACAAAGCGAGTTAAAACCTTAGAATTTAAGACAGGTACATTAAGCCCCTGTGGTGAA
ATCATTAGCGGTCGTCAAACCTTAATGCTTTCGATTGCCGATATGTCAGTATCGAAGATCTGTACCCCAT
AAATTACGGTAAAGCCCCAAGCAATTGCAAGGGGCTTTTATCTTTTTTAACAAAAAAAATTTATAAATCA
GGATTTTATAACACTAAATAATCCAAAGTACATGAGTAAGTCATGACCACTCCTGCGATGTGTGTAGCAC
TCTGAGTATCCGTATTATATCAGTGATGTCATATACAACCACATAATGCGGATGTATCACTAACTCCCTA
GTATCTTTCTGTCTGCCTGTGCGCCCCATCAGTCGATTATCAACAAGTAAATCTGTCTTTTCTTCAATTA
AATCATCAATTTCAATAGCTGCTATAGGGTTGCGTTCTTCAAGATAATCATAGATATTTCTACGATCTTG
GCGAGCTGTTTCAGTCCACTCAATCTTCATTCTTCGCTGCCAGTTTCGCCAATGTTGCAGCACGTCTAGC
GGCAAACTCTGCCTTTACGTCCTCATGTGGAATCAACTTGCCTGCATTGGCTTCATTTAAGCCGATCTGT
ACCTGCTGCTTGAACCATTTGTCATAGTCTGCGGCTTCCTGTTGCTTCTTAACAAAGTCACGCATGAAGT
CACGGATTAGCTGCGCCCCCGACCGATCAACAGTCTTAGCAAGGCTTGAAAATTCTTGCTTTAGGTCATG
GTCTACCCGAAAGGTAAAAGTCGCTTCTGTCATGTTTTTCACTCCAATGTGTTACATTTGAATGCTATTG
TAACACATTAAAAAGTTAGGTCATTGTCTTTTTTCGGCTTAGGCTGTTCTTGGTCATAACGTGGTTTAAA
TGATGGCTGTCGCTCATTCTCAAGTAAAATTTTCCGTTTATTAACAGCCTGTTGCATCTGCTCATAGTAA
GGCATCAACTGCGGTAAAATATCAGCAAGTGCCTGTCTGTCTTTATCCAGGATACGGCTCAATTGCCCGA
TTTTTTTCAAGTCACGCTCATAGGCTATTCTGTCGCTGATCTGCTCGTATTTTTGCTTTGAACACCTTAT
GTACTCTTGCATATCGTTACTTGCCCATGCCTGCGCCTGAAGACGTGTAAACATGGAAATGTCTGAAGCA
ACATGGTCGCTGATATGGTCATACTCAGCATCTTTGACATAGCCGTATTTTGATAAATATCTTTCATAGT
CCTGCCGTTTCTTTTTGTCATCTTCCTGTTTTTGTTTAGTTTCTCTTTCTATCTGCTGTTGTTTTCGTTG
CTGTTCCTGTTGCTCCTCTTTTATCTCTCTGTGATAAATGGAAAGGCTAGATTGATCATTATCCCAACGT
GTGAGCATGTCCTCAAAGCCGTAATAATCAGCACTAAACCAACCTGTTTTCACTTTCACTGGTGGCGGCA
GTGGCTCTCCGATCTCCCTTAGCAGTGCTGTAGCTGCTCGTCCCTCTTTGATCACTTTATCAAGCTGCAA
GCGGTCGATATTGTCTTGCAACTGCAGGCTTCCTCGCTCACTGACTCGCTGCGCTCGGTCGTTCGGCTGC
GGCGAGCGGTATCAGCTCACTCAAAGGCGGTAATACGGTTATCCACAGAATCAGGGGATAACGCAGGAAA
GAACATGTGAGCAAAAGGCCAGCAAAAGGCCAGGAACCGTAAAAAGGCCGCGTTGCTGGCGTTTTTCCAC
AGGCTCCGCCCCCCTGACGAGCATCACAAAAATCGACGCTCAAGTCAGAGGTGGCGAAACCCGACAGGAC
TATAAAGATACCAGGCGTTTCCCCCTGGAAGCTCCCTCGTGCGCTCTCCTGTTCCGACCCTGCCGCTTAC
CGGATACCTGTCCGCCTTTCTCCCTTCGGGAAGCGTGGCGCTTTCTCATAGCTCACGCTGTAGGTATCTC
AGTTCGGTGTAGGTCGTTCGCTCCAAGCTGGGCTGTGTGCACGAACCCCCCGTTCAGCCCGACCGCTGCG
CCTTATCCGGTAACTATCGTCTTGAGTCCAACCCGGTAAGACACGACTTATCGCCACTGGCAGCAGCCAC
TGGTAACAGGATTAGCAGAGCGAGGTATGTAGGCGGTGCTACAGAGTTCTTGAAGTGGTGGCCTAACTAC
GGCTACACTAGAAGAACAGTATTTGGTATCTGCGCTCTGCTGAAGCCAGTTACCTTCGGAAAAAGAGTTG
GTAGCTCTTGATCCGGCAAACAAACCACCGCTGGTAGCGGTGGTTTTTTTGTTTGCAAGCAGCAGATTAC
GCGCAGAAAAAAAGGATCTCAAGAAGATCCTTTGATCTTTTCTACGGGGTCTGACGCTCAGTGGAACGAA
AACTCACGTTAAGGGATTTTGGTCATGAGATTATCAAAAAGGATCTTCACCTAGATCCTTTTAAATTAAA
AATGAAGTTTTAAATCAATCTAAAGTATATATGAGTAAACTTGGTCTGACAGTTACCAATGCTTAATCAG
TGAGGCACCTATCTCAGCGATCTGTCTATTTCGTTCATCCATAGTTGCCTGACTCCCCGTCGTGTAGATA
ACTACGATACGGGAGGGCTTACCATCTGGCCCCAGTGCTGCAATGATACCGCGAGAGCCACGCTCACCGG
CTCCAGATTTATCAGCAATAAACCAGCCAGCCGGAAGGGCCGAGCGCAGAAGTGGTCCTGCAACTTTATC
CGCCTCCATCCAGTCTATTAATTGTTGCCGGGAAGCTAGAGTAAGTAGTTCGCCAGTTAATAGTTTGCGC
AACGTTGTTGCCATTGCTACAGGCATCGTGGTGTCACGCTCGTCGTTTGGTATGGCTTCATTCAGCTCCG
GTTCCCAACGATCAAGGCGAGTTACATGATCCCCCATGTTGTGCAAAAAAGCGGTTAGCTCCTTCGGTCC
TCCGATCGTTGTCAGAAGTAAGTTGGCCGCAGTGTTATCACTCATGGTTATGGCAGCACTGCATAATTCT
CTTACTGTCATGCCATCCGTAAGATGCTTTTCTGTGACTGGTGAGTACTCAACCAAGTCATTCTGAGAAT
AGTGTATGCGGCGACCGAGTTGCTCTTGCCCGGCGTCAATACGGGATAATACCGCGCCACATAGCAGAAC
TTTAAAAGTGCTCATCATTGGAAAACGTTCTTCGGGGCGAAAACTCTCAAGGATCTTACCGCTGTTGAGA
TCCAGTTCGATGTAACCCACTCGTGCACCCAACTGATCTTCAGCATCTTTTACTTTCACCAGCGTTTCTG
GGTGAGCAAAAACAGGAAGGCAAAATGCCGCAAAAAAGGGAATAAGGGCGACACGGAAATGTTGAATACT
CATACTCTTCCTTTTTCAATATTATTGAAGCATTTATCAGGGTTATTGTCTCATGAGCGGATACATATTT
GAATGTATTTAGAAAAATAAACAAATAGGGGTTCCGCGCACATTTCCCCGAAAAGTGCCACCTGACGTCT
AAGAAACCATTATTATCATGACATTAACCTATAAAAATAGGCGTATCACGAGGCAGAATTTCAGATAAAA
AAAATCCTTAGCTTTCGCTAAGGATGATTTCTGGAATTCGCGGCCGCTTCTAGAAAGTATAGGAACTTCA
GAGCGCTTTTGAAGCTGATGTGCTTAAAAACTTACTCAATGGAATTAGCTCCTCGAGCAGAAAGTCAAAA
GCCTCCGACCGGAGGCTTTTGACTTGAGGGGGATCGATCCCTTATGGCTCTGCACCCGGCTCCATCACCA
ACAGGTCGCGCACGCGCTTCACTCGGTTGCGGATCGACAC
